>Addgene plasmid #68678 | pMpGWB413 | depositor full sequence | sequence record 121636 | pMpGWB413 sequence 13600 bps
TTTCACGCCCTTTTAAATATCCGATTATTCTAATAAACGCTCTTTTCTCTTAGGTTTACCCGCCAATATA
TCCTGTCAAACACTGATAGTTTAAACTGAAGGCGGGAAACGACAATCTGATCCAAGCTCAAGCTGCTCTA
GCATTCGCCATTCAGGCTGCGCAACTGTTGGGAAGGGCGATCGGTGCGGGCCTCTTCGCTATTACGCCAG
CTGGCGAAAGGGGGATGTGCTGCAAGGCGATTAAGTTGGGTAACGCCAGGGTTTTCCCAGTCACGACGTT
GTAAAACGACGGCCAGTGCCAAGCTTGGCCCGGGCAAATGAGTCACACACATTGTTGAGAGACATATCAA
AATAACTCAATTGTAAGGTAAGTTGATAGATTTCCCAGTTAAATGCATTATTTTAACAATATTTGTATCT
CAAATTTTCAAAATCATATCAAATTTGCAGATCTTGATGATGATTCACAACTCTGTCTTCGATTTTTGAT
TGTTAACGGGTATCGATATTTGGGTAACTTAAAAAGAATTTGCTAAAGATCTTAAAAAACAGATTAAAAA
AACCTTTCAAAATAGCTAATCCTTTAAATCCGTTTCACAATATAATGCTCATTGATGATAATCGAAAAGA
TTCCATTTTAAAGTGCATATAAATTGCTTAATTATCTCTTTCTGTCTCGTAATATTTTGTTCTCTCCTAT
TGGATCGGACCCGCATCTTCTCGATCAGTTCACTATACTAATATTTGGTCAACTTCAAGAGAGATTAGAA
CTTCGTTCTCCAAAGTGTAAAGGCCGACAAGCAGAAAAGGAAACTTCAATCAGAAGCCTTCTAGGTTTTC
CCGCGTCCCAAAAAGCGAAGGGAGGACGGGGAGGACGGTGAGGCCAGAAGAAGAAAGCAACAGTAAAATC
TCATGTGATTGCGTGCATGTCATGGATCTATGGGATGCTAGTCCACCGTTTGGAAGTATGTGCAGAAGGA
GAAAGGCGCGGGAGGCCAAAAGCGACTTCGGCCACCTCTCTACTTTCTAGAAAGTTTGCTCGCAGCTTGT
AATAAGCGCGGAAAAGGTACTCGAAAAACCGGAGCAATCGGTGTGGTATCAGCAGTCGGGTTCGCTAAAC
CTACGTCTTCTTATTTTGGAATGTTAAATTGAAAGGGCGTGCCGGCCCTAAGCACGGACGATGTGACAGA
CGGAGGAGTGTGAGCAATTCGGATGACGATGCTGGCCGGCAGTCACGACAAAGAGTCCGAAGGGGCATGG
ACAGGGCAATATATAAATGGAAAAGAGGCTTTGAATATTCCTAACCCTTCGTCGTCGGCCTCCCAACTTG
CCCTCGCATGCTGAATTGGCCGCCTATCTGCGAATGGCCGGCCGCCGACCCTAAGTCGCAATAACTTGAA
CGGAGCCGATGCAAAGTCCTTATCGAACGCTCGTTATTATAAACGGGGCAGACCTAGGTATTTAATTATA
TCAAAACCCTCCGCAATTTCGCTAATCATTCCCTAATTTCTTCTACTTTGGCGTCTAGTGCTGTGGTCGC
GCTTGCTCTCAAAGCTCGCTGGGAGGCAGTGGAGCGTCTGGCTTAAAATCGATCGCCGCAACCCTAGAGT
TCCTTTCACTTCTTTCTCTCTTGCGTGGAGAGCATCGACATCGAAGAGCTGCATCTTGTCTTCTGGTATG
CGCCTTGTGCCCTCGTCTCTGTACGTCGTTACGATTGCTCGATATTGTGATTGTCTAGACCTGAAACCCG
ACTGGAGCTTTTACGTGGTGTCGATTGGGGCCTCGAGCGAGTGATTTTTTAGGTTCGTTTTAGCCAAGTA
CATCCCACTTTGGTCAGTCCTGTTATCTCGGTAAGGTGTTCAGTTCGGTCTCTGGTGCGGAGGTGCCTCG
TAAGTTTCCTGCATGATAGATTTGTCTATCCTTGACTTGAAGAGGAGTCGAAGGTCAGCGAGGTTGGCTG
TGTGCTATGGACGTCGGTGCTCCTTGGTTCCGTGCTTCTATGGGTGTTGCCTCAACAGTATTGATGTGCC
TGCAGAAAGGTTGACTAGAGTTATCAACAAGTTTGTACAAAAAAGCTGAACGAGAAACGTAAAATGATAT
AAATATCAATATATTAAATTAGATTTTGCATAAAAAACAGACTACATAATACTGTAAAACACAACATATC
CAGTCACTATGGCGGCCCCTCGAGGGGCCGCATTAGGCACCCCAGGCTTTACACTTTATGCTTCCGGCTC
GTATAATGTGTGGATTTTGAGTTAGGATCCGGCGAGATTTTCAGGAGCTAAGGAAGCTAAAATGGAGAAA
AAAATCACTGGATATACCACCGTTGATATATCCCAATGGCATCGTAAAGAACATTTTGAGGCATTTCAGT
CAGTTGCTCAATGTACCTATAACCAGACCGTTCAGCTGGATATTACGGCCTTTTTAAAGACCGTAAAGAA
AAATAAGCACAAGTTTTATCCGGCCTTTATTCACATTCTTGCCCGCCTGATGAATGCTCATCCGGAATTC
CGTATGGCAATGAAAGACGGTGAGCTGGTGATATGGGATAGTGTTCACCCTTGTTACACCGTTTTCCATG
AGCAAACTGAAACGTTTTCATCGCTCTGGAGTGAATACCACGACGATTTCCGGCAGTTTCTACACATATA
TTCGCAAGATGTGGCGTGTTACGGTGAAAACCTGGCCTATTTCCCTAAAGGGTTTATTGAGAATATGTTT
TTCGTCTCAGCCAATCCCTGGGTGAGTTTCACCAGTTTTGATTTAAACGTGGCCAATATGGACAACTTCT
TCGCCCCCGTTTTCACCATGGGCAAATATTATACGCAAGGCGACAAGGTGCTGATGCCGCTGGCGATTCA
GGTTCATCATGCCGTCTGTGATGGCTTCCATGTCGGCAGAATGCTTAATGAATTACAACAGTACTGCGAT
GAGTGGCAGGGCGGGGCGTAAAGATCTGGATCCGGCTTACTAAAAGCCAGATAACAGTATGCGTATTTGC
GCGCTGATTTTTGCGGTATAAGAATATATACTGATATGTATACCCGAAGTATGTCAAAAAGAGGTGTGCT
ATGAAGCAGCGTATTACAGTGACAGTTGACAGCGACAGCTATCAGTTGCTCAAGGCATATATGATGTCAA
TATCTCCGGTCTGGTAAGCACAACCATGCAGAATGAAGCCCGTCGTCTGCGTGCCGAACGCTGGAAAGCG
GAAAATCAGGAAGGGATGGCTGAGGTCGCCCGGTTTATTGAAATGAACGGCTCTTTTGCTGACGAGAACA
GGGACTGGTGAAATGCAGTTTAAGGTTTACACCTATAAAAGAGAGAGCCGTTATCGTCTGTTTGTGGATG
TACAGAGTGATATTATTGACACGCCCGGGCGACGGATGGTGATCCCCCTGGCCAGTGCACGTCTGCTGTC
AGATAAAGTCTCCCGTGAACTTTACCCGGTGGTGCATATCGGGGATGAAAGCTGGCGCATGATGACCACC
GATATGGCCAGTGTGCCGGTCTCCGTTATCGGGGAAGAAGTGGCTGATCTCAGCCACCGCGAAAATGACA
TCAAAAACGCCATTAACCTGATGTTCTGGGGAATATAAATGTCAGGCTCCCTTATACACAGCCAGTCTGC
AGGTCGACCATAGTGACTGGATATGTTGTGTTTTACAGTATTATGTAGTCTGTTTTTTATGCAAAATCTA
ATTTAATATATTGATATTTATATCATTTTACGTTTCTCGTTCAGCTTTCTTGTACAAAGTGGTTGATAAC
AGCATGGCTAGTGAAGCTCGAAAAACAAAGAAAAAAATCAAAGGGATTCAGCAAGCCACTGCAGGAGTCT
CACAAGACACTTCGGAAAATCCTAACAAAACAATAGTTCCTGCAGCATTACCACAGCTCACCCCTACCTT
GGTGTCACTGCTGGAGGTGATTGAACCCGAGGTGTTGTATGCAGGATATGATAGCTCTGTTCCAGATTCA
GCATGGAGAATTATGACCACACTCAACATGTTAGGTGGGCGTCAAGTGATTGCAGCAGTGAAATGGGCAA
AGGCGATACCAGGCTTCAGAAACTTACACCTGGATGACCAAATGACCCTGCTACAGTACTCATGGATGTT
TCTCATGGCATTTGCCCTGGGTTGGAGATCATACAGACAATCAAGTGGAAACCTGCTCTGCTTTGCTCCT
GATCTGATTATTAATGAGCAGAGAATGTCTCTACCCTGCATGTATGACCAATGTAAACACATGCTGTTTG
TCTCCTCTGAATTACAAAGATTGCAGGTATCCTATGAAGAGTATCTCTGTATGAAAACCTTACTGCTTCT
CTCCTCAGTTCCTAAGGAAGGTCTGAAGAGCCAAGAGTTATTTGATGAGATTCGAATGACTTATATCAAA
GAGCTAGGAAAAGCCATCGTCAAAAGGGAAGGGAACTCCAGTCAGAACTGGCAACGGTTTTACCAACTGA
CAAAACTTCTGGACTCCATGCATGAGGTGGTTGAGAATCTCCTTACCTACTGCTTCCAGACATTTTTGGA
TAAGACCATGAGTATTGAATTCCCAGAGATGTTAGCTGAAATCATCACTAATCAGATACCAAAATATTCA
AATGGAAATATCAAGAAGCTGCTGTTTCATCAAAAATAGAGCTCGAATTTCCCCGATCGTTCAAACATTT
GGCAATAAAGTTTCTTAAGATTGAATCCTGTTGCCGGTCTTGCGATGATTATCATATAATTTCTGTTGAA
TTACGTTAAGCATGTAATAATTAACATGTAATGCATGACGTTATTTATGAGATGGGTTTTTATGATTAGA
GTCCCGCAATTATACATTTAATACGCGATAGAAAACAAAATATAGCGCGCAAACTAGGATAAATTATCGC
GCGCGGTGTCATCTATGTTACTAGATCGGGAATTGGTTCCGGAACCAATTCGTAATCATGGTCATAGCTG
TTTCCTGTGTGAAATTGTTATCCGCTCACAATTCCACACAACATACGAGCCGGAAGCATAAAGTGTAAAG
CCTGGGGTGCCTAATGAGTGAGCTAACTCACATTAGGCTGAATTAGGCGCGCCTATTTCTGAATTCAACA
CATTGCGGACGTTTTTAATGTACTGAATTAACGCCGAATTAATTCGGGGGATCTGGATTTTAGTACTGGA
TTTTGGTTTTAGGAATTAGAAATTTTATTGATAGAAGTATTTTACAAATACAAATACATACTAAGGGTTT
CTTATATGCTCAACACATGAGCGAAACCCTATAGGAACCCTAATTCCCTTATCTGGGAACTACTCACACA
TTATTATGGAGAAACTCGAGCTTGTCGATCGACTCTAGCTAGAGGATCGATCCGAACCCCAGAGTCCCGC
TCAGAAGAACTCGTCAAGAAGGCGATAGAAGGCGATGCGCTGCGAATCGGGAGCGGCGATACCGTAAAGC
ACGAGGAAGCGGTCAGCCCATTCGCCGCCAAGCTCTTCAGCAATATCACGGGTAGCCAACGCTATGTCCT
GATAGCGGTCCGCCACACCCAGCCGGCCACAGTCGATGAATCCAGAAAAGCGGCCATTTTCCACCATGAT
ATTCGGCAAGCAGGCATCGCCATGTGTCACGACGAGATCCTCGCCGTCGGGCATGCGCGCCTTGAGCCTG
GCGAACAGTTCGGCTGGCGCGAGCCCCTGATGCTCTTCGTCCAGATCATCCTGATCGACAAGACCGGCTT
CCATCCGAGTACGTGCTCGCTCGATGCGATGTTTCGCTTGGTGGTCGAATGGGCAGGTAGCCGGATCAAG
CGTATGCAGCCGCCGCATTGCATCAGCCATGATGGATACTTTCTCGGCAGGAGCAAGGTGAGATGACAGG
AGATCCTGCCCCGGCACTTCGCCCAATAGCAGCCAGTCCCTTCCCGCTTCAGTGACAACGTCGAGCACAG
CTGCGCAAGGAACGCCCGTCGTGGCCAGCCACGATAGCCGCGCTGCCTCGTCCTGGAGTTCATTCAGGGC
ACCGGACAGGTCGGTCTTGACAAAAAGAACCGGGCGCCCCTGCGCTGACAGCCGGAACACGGCGGCATCA
GAGCAGCCGATTGTCTGTTGTGCCCAGTCATAGCCGAATAGCCTCTCCACCCAAGCGGCCGGAGAACCTG
CGTGCAATCCATCTTGTTCAATCCCCATGGTCGATCGACAGATCTGCGAAAGCTCGAGAGAGATAGATTT
GTAGAGAGAGACTGGTGATTTCAGCGTGTCCTCTCCAAATGAAATGAACTTCCTTATATAGAGGAAGGGT
CTTGCGAAGGATAGTGGGATTGTGCGTCATCCCTTACGTCAGTGGAGATATCACATCAATCCACTTGCTT
TGAAGACGTGGTTGGAACGTCTTCTTTTTCCACGATGCTCCTCGTGGGTGGGGGTCCATCTTTGGGACCA
CTGTCGGCAGAGGCATCTTGAACGATAGCCTTTCCTTTATCGCAATGATGGCATTTGTAGGTGCCACCTT
CCTTTTCTACTGTCCTTTTGATGAAGTGACAGATAGCTGGGCAATGGAATCCGAGGAGGTTTCCCGATAT
TACCCTTTGTTGAAAAGTCTCAATAGCCCTTTGGTCTTCTGAGACTGTATCTTTGATATTCTTGGAGTAG
ACGAGAGTGTCGTGCTCCACCATGTTCACATCAATCCACTTGCTTTGAAGACGTGGTTGGAACGTCTTCT
TTTTCCACGATGCTCCTCGTGGGTGGGGGTCCATCTTTGGGACCACTGTCGGCAGAGGCATCTTGAACGA
TAGCCTTTCCTTTATCGCAATGATGGCATTTGTAGGTGCCACCTTCCTTTTCTACTGTCCTTTTGATGAA
GTGACAGATAGCTGGGCAATGGAATCCGAGGAGGTTTCCCGATATTACCCTTTGTTGAAAAGTCTCAATA
GCCCTTTGGTCTTCTGAGACTGTATCTTTGATATTCTTGGAGTAGACGAGAGTGTCGTGCTCCACCATGT
TGGCAAGCTGCTCTAGCCAATACGCAAACCGAATTCAGAAATAAATTCAGCCTAATTCGGCGTTAATTCA
GTACATTAAAAACGTCCGCAATGTGTTATTAAGTTGTCTAAGCGTCAATTTGTTTACACCACAATATATC
CTGCCACCAGCCAGCCAACAGCTCCCCGACCGGCAGCTCGGCACAAAATCACCACTCGATACAGGCAGCC
CATCAGTCCGGGACGGCGTCAGCGGGAGAGCCGTTGTAAGGCGGCAGACTTTGCTCATGTTACCGATGCT
ATTCGGAAGAACGGCAACTAAGCTGCCGGGTTTGAAACACGGATGATCTCGCGGAGGGTAGCATGTTGAT
TGTAACGATGACAGAGCGTTGCTGCCTGTGATCAATTCGGGCACGAACCCAGTGGACATAAGCCTGTTCG
GTTCGTAAGCTGTAATGCAAGTAGCGTATGCGCTCACGCAACTGGTCCAGAACCTTGACCGAACGCAGCG
GTGGTAACGGCGCAGTGGCGGTTTTCATGGCTTGTTATGACTGTTTTTTTGGGGTACAGTCTATGCCTCG
GGCATCCAAGCAGCAAGCGCGTTACGCCGTGGGTCGATGTTTGATGTTATGGAGCAGCAACGATGTTACG
CAGCAGGGCAGTCGCCCTAAAACAAAGTTAAACATCATGGGGGAAGCGGTGATCGCCGAAGTATCGACTC
AACTATCAGAGGTAGTTGGCGTCATCGAGCGCCATCTCGAACCGACGTTGCTGGCCGTACATTTGTACGG
CTCCGCAGTGGATGGCGGCCTGAAGCCACACAGTGATATTGATTTGCTGGTTACGGTGACCGTAAGGCTT
GATGAAACAACGCGGCGAGCTTTGATCAACGACCTTTTGGAAACTTCGGCTTCCCCTGGAGAGAGCGAGA
TTCTCCGCGCTGTAGAAGTCACCATTGTTGTGCACGACGACATCATTCCGTGGCGTTATCCAGCTAAGCG
CGAACTGCAATTTGGAGAATGGCAGCGCAATGACATTCTTGCAGGTATCTTCGAGCCAGCCACGATCGAC
ATTGATCTGGCTATCTTGCTGACAAAAGCAAGAGAACATAGCGTTGCCTTGGTAGGTCCAGCGGCGGAGG
AACTCTTTGATCCGGTTCCTGAACAGGATCTATTTGAGGCGCTAAATGAAACCTTAACGCTATGGAACTC
GCCGCCCGACTGGGCTGGCGATGAGCGAAATGTAGTGCTTACGTTGTCCCGCATTTGGTACAGCGCAGTA
ACCGGCAAAATCGCGCCGAAGGATGTCGCTGCCGACTGGGCAATGGAGCGCCTGCCGGCCCAGTATCAGC
CCGTCATACTTGAAGCTAGACAGGCTTATCTTGGACAAGAAGAAGATCGCTTGGCCTCGCGCGCAGATCA
GTTGGAAGAATTTGTCCACTACGTGAAAGGCGAGATCACCAAGGTAGTCGGCAAATAATGTCTAGCTAGA
AATTCGTTCAAGCCGACGCCGCTTCGCGGCGCGGCTTAACTCAAGCGTTAGATGCACTAAGCACATAATT
GCTCACAGCCAAACTATCAGGTCAAGTCTGCTTTTATTATTTTTAAGCGTGCATAATAAGCCCTACACAA
ATTGGGAGATATATCATGCATGACCAAAATCCCTTAACGTGAGTTTTCGTTCCACTGAGCGTCAGACCCC
GTAGAAAAGATCAAAGGATCTTCTTGAGATCCTTTTTTTCTGCGCGTAATCTGCTGCTTGCAAACAAAAA
AACCACCGCTACCAGCGGTGGTTTGTTTGCCGGATCAAGAGCTACCAACTCTTTTTCCGAAGGTAACTGG
CTTCAGCAGAGCGCAGATACCAAATACTGTCCTTCTAGTGTAGCCGTAGTTAGGCCACCACTTCAAGAAC
TCTGTAGCACCGCCTACATACCTCGCTCTGCTAATCCTGTTACCAGTGGCTGCTGCCAGTGGCGATAAGT
CGTGTCTTACCGGGTTGGACTCAAGACGATAGTTACCGGATAAGGCGCAGCGGTCGGGCTGAACGGGGGG
TTCGTGCACACAGCCCAGCTTGGAGCGAACGACCTACACCGAACTGAGATACCTACAGCGTGAGCTATGA
GAAAGCGCCACGCTTCCCGAAGGGAGAAAGGCGGACAGGTATCCGGTAAGCGGCAGGGTCGGAACAGGAG
AGCGCACGAGGGAGCTTCCAGGGGGAAACGCCTGGTATCTTTATAGTCCTGTCGGGTTTCGCCACCTCTG
ACTTGAGCGTCGATTTTTGTGATGCTCGTCAGGGGGGCGGAGCCTATGGAAAAACGCCAGCAACGCGGCC
TTTTTACGGTTCCTGGCCTTTTGCTGGCCTTTTGCTCACATGTTCTTTCCTGCGTTATCCCCTGATTCTG
TGGATAACCGTATTACCGCCTTTGAGTGAGCTGATACCGCTCGCCGCAGCCGAACGACCGAGCGCAGCGA
GTCAGTGAGCGAGGAAGCGGAAGAGCGCCTGATGCGGTATTTTCTCCTTACGCATCTGTGCGGTATTTCA
CACCGCATATGGTGCACTCTCAGTACAATCTGCTCTGATGCCGCATAGTTAAGCCAGTATACACTCCGCT
ATCGCTACGTGACTGGGTCATGGCTGCGCCCCGACACCCGCCAACACCCGCTGACGCGCCCTGACGGGCT
TGTCTGCTCCCGGCATCCGCTTACAGACAAGCTGTGACCGTCTCCGGGAGCTGCATGTGTCAGAGGTTTT
CACCGTCATCACCGAAACGCGCGAGGCAGGGTGCCTTGATGTGGGCGCCGGCGGTCGAGTGGCGACGGCG
CGGCTTGTCCGCGCCCTGGTAGATTGCCTGGCCGTAGGCCAGCCATTTTTGAGCGGCCAGCGGCCGCGAT
AGGCCGACGCGAAGCGGCGGGGCGTAGGGAGCGCAGCGACCGAAGGGTAGGCGCTTTTTGCAGCTCTTCG
GCTGTGCGCTGGCCAGACAGTTATGCACAGGCCAGGCGGGTTTTAAGAGTTTTAATAAGTTTTAAAGAGT
TTTAGGCGGAAAAATCGCCTTTTTTCTCTTTTATATCAGTCACTTACATGTGTGACCGGTTCCCAATGTA
CGGCTTTGGGTTCCCAATGTACGGGTTCCGGTTCCCAATGTACGGCTTTGGGTTCCCAATGTACGTGCTA
TCCACAGGAAAGAGACCTTTTCGACCTTTTTCCCCTGCTAGGGCAATTTGCCCTAGCATCTGCTCCGTAC
ATTAGGAACCGGCGGATGCTTCGCCCTCGATCAGGTTGCGGTAGCGCATGACTAGGATCGGGCCAGCCTG
CCCCGCCTCCTCCTTCAAATCGTACTCCGGCAGGTCATTTGACCCGATCAGCTTGCGCACGGTGAAACAG
AACTTCTTGAACTCTCCGGCGCTGCCACTGCGTTCGTAGATCGTCTTGAACAACCATCTGGCTTCTGCCT
TGCCTGCGGCGCGGCGTGCCAGGCGGTAGAGAAAACGGCCGATGCCGGGATCGATCAAAAAGTAATCGGG
GTGAACCGTCAGCACGTCCGGGTTCTTGCCTTCTGTGATCTCGCGGTACATCCAATCAGCTAGCTCGATC
TCGATGTACTCCGGCCGCCCGGTTTCGCTCTTTACGATCTTGTAGCGGCTAATCAAGGCTTCACCCTCGG
ATACCGTCACCAGGCGGCCGTTCTTGGCCTTCTTCGTACGCTGCATGGCAACGTGCGTGGTGTTTAACCG
AATGCAGGTTTCTACCAGGTCGTCTTTCTGCTTTCCGCCATCGGCTCGCCGGCAGAACTTGAGTACGTCC
GCAACGTGTGGACGGAACACGCGGCCGGGCTTGTCTCCCTTCCCTTCCCGGTATCGGTTCATGGATTCGG
TTAGATGGGAAACCGCCATCAGTACCAGGTCGTAATCCCACACACTGGCCATGCCGGCCGGCCCTGCGGA
AACCTCTACGTGCCCGTCTGGAAGCTCGTAGCGGATCACCTCGCCAGCTCGTCGGTCACGCTTCGACAGA
CGGAAAACGGCCACGTCCATGATGCTGCGACTATCGCGGGTGCCCACGTCATAGAGCATCGGAACGAAAA
AATCTGGTTGCTCGTCGCCCTTGGGCGGCTTCCTAATCGACGGCGCACCGGCTGCCGGCGGTTGCCGGGA
TTCTTTGCGGATTCGATCAGCGGCCGCTTGCCACGATTCACCGGGGCGTGCTTCTGCCTCGATGCGTTGC
CGCTGGGCGGCCTGCGCGGCCTTCAACTTCTCCACCAGGTCATCACCCAGCGCCGCGCCGATTTGTACCG
GGCCGGATGGTTTGCGACCGCTCACGCCGATTCCTCGGGCTTGGGGGTTCCAGTGCCATTGCAGGGCCGG
CAGACAACCCAGCCGCTTACGCCTGGCCAACCGCCCGTTCCTCCACACATGGGGCATTCCACGGCGTCGG
TGCCTGGTTGTTCTTGATTTTCCATGCCGCCTCCTTTAGCCGCTAAAATTCATCTACTCATTTATTCATT
TGCTCATTTACTCTGGTAGCTGCGCGATGTATTCAGATAGCAGCTCGGTAATGGTCTTGCCTTGGCGTAC
CGCGTACATCTTCAGCTTGGTGTGATCCTCCGCCGGCAACTGAAAGTTGACCCGCTTCATGGCTGGCGTG
TCTGCCAGGCTGGCCAACGTTGCAGCCTTGCTGCTGCGTGCGCTCGGACGGCCGGCACTTAGCGTGTTTG
TGCTTTTGCTCATTTTCTCTTTACCTCATTAACTCAAATGAGTTTTGATTTAATTTCAGCGGCCAGCGCC
TGGACCTCGCGGGCAGCGTCGCCCTCGGGTTCTGATTCAAGAACGGTTGTGCCGGCGGCGGCAGTGCCTG
GGTAGCTCACGCGCTGCGTGATACGGGACTCAAGAATGGGCAGCTCGTACCCGGCCAGCGCCTCGGCAAC
CTCACCGCCGATGCGCGTGCCTTTGATCGCCCGCGACACGACAAAGGCCGCTTGTAGCCTTCCATCCGTG
ACCTCAATGCGCTGCTTAACCAGCTCCACCAGGTCGGCGGTGGCCCATATGTCGTAAGGGCTTGGCTGCA
CCGGAATCAGCACGAAGTCGGCTGCCTTGATCGCGGACACAGCCAAGTCCGCCGCCTGGGGCGCTCCGTC
GATCACTACGAAGTCGCGCCGGCCGATGGCCTTCACGTCGCGGTCAATCGTCGGGCGGTCGATGCCGACA
ACGGTTAGCGGTTGATCTTCCCGCACGGCCGCCCAATCGCGGGCACTGCCCTGGGGATCGGAATCGACTA
ACAGAACATCGGCCCCGGCGAGTTGCAGGGCGCGGGCTAGATGGGTTGCGATGGTCGTCTTGCCTGACCC
GCCTTTCTGGTTAAGTACAGCGATAACCTTCATGCGTTCCCCTTGCGTATTTGTTTATTTACTCATCGCA
TCATATACGCAGCGACCGCATGACGCAAGCTGTTTTACTCAAATACACATCACCTTTTTAGACGGCGGCG
CTCGGTTTCTTCAGCGGCCAAGCTGGCCGGCCAGGCCGCCAGCTTGGCATCAGACAAACCGGCCAGGATT
TCATGCAGCCGCACGGTTGAGACGTGCGCGGGCGGCTCGAACACGTACCCGGCCGCGATCATCTCCGCCT
CGATCTCTTCGGTAATGAAAAACGGTTCGTCCTGGCCGTCCTGGTGCGGTTTCATGCTTGTTCCTCTTGG
CGTTCATTCTCGGCGGCCGCCAGGGCGTCGGCCTCGGTCAATGCGTCCTCACGGAAGGCACCGCGCCGCC
TGGCCTCGGTGGGCGTCACTTCCTCGCTGCGCTCAAGTGCGCGGTACAGGGTCGAGCGATGCACGCCAAG
CAGTGCAGCCGCCTCTTTCACGGTGCGGCCTTCCTGGTCGATCAGCTCGCGGGCGTGCGCGATCTGTGCC
GGGGTGAGGGTAGGGCGGGGGCCAAACTTCACGCCTCGGGCCTTGGCGGCCTCGCGCCCGCTCCGGGTGC
GGTCGATGATTAGGGAACGCTCGAACTCGGCAATGCCGGCGAACACGGTCAACACCATGCGGCCGGCCGG
CGTGGTGGTGTCGGCCCACGGCTCTGCCAGGCTACGCAGGCCCGCGCCGGCCTCCTGGATGCGCTCGGCA
ATGTCCAGTAGGTCGCGGGTGCTGCGGGCCAGGCGGTCTAGCCTGGTCACTGTCACAACGTCGCCAGGGC
GTAGGTGGTCAAGCATCCTGGCCAGCTCCGGGCGGTCGCGCCTGGTGCCGGTGATCTTCTCGGAAAACAG
CTTGGTGCAGCCGGCCGCGTGCAGTTCGGCCCGTTGGTTGGTCAAGTCCTGGTCGTCGGTGCTGACGCGG
GCATAGCCCAGCAGGCCAGCGGCGGCGCTCTTGTTCATGGCGTAATGTCTCCGGTTCTAGTCGCAAGTAT
TCTACTTTATGCGACTAAAACACGCGACAAGAAAACGCCAGGAAAAGGGCAGGGCGGCAGCCTGTCGCGT
AACTTAGGACTTGTGCGACATGTCGTTTTCAGAAGACGGCTGCACTGAACGTCAGAAGCCGACTGCACTA
TAGCAGCGGAGGGGTTGGATCAAAGTACTTTGATCCCGAGGGGAACCCTGTGGTTGGCATGCACATACAA
ATGGACGAACGGATAAACCT
Features (pLannotate 1.2.2; 28 found; start..end, strand, type, name):
     54..78      -  misc_feature   RB T-DNA repeat: right border repeat from nopaline C58 T-DNA
    144..298     -  CDS            lacZα (fragment): LacZα fragment of β-galactosidase; lacZ fragment
   2057..2181    +  protein_bind   attR1: mutant version of attR; recombination site for the Gateway® LR reaction LR Clonase™
   2218..2248    +  promoter       lac UV5 promoter: E. coli lac promoter with an "up" mutation
   2273..2301    +  promoter       cat promoter (fragment): promoter of the E. coli cat gene encoding chloramphenicol acetyltransferase
   2302..2961    +  CDS            CmR: chloramphenicol acetyltransferase; cat; confers resistance to chloramphenicol
   3140..3298    +  CDS            ccdA (fragment): CCDA_ECO57 - Also known as H, letA. Experimental evidence at protein level: Swiss-Prot protein existence level 1. Antitoxin component of a type II toxin-antitoxin (TA) system which inhibits the post-segregational killing (PSK) of plasmid-free cells, also referred to as a plasmid addiction system. Binds to and blocks the activity of CcdB; will also remove bound CcdB protein from the CcdB-GyrA complex by forming a CcdA-CcdB complex, a process termed rejuvenation. Functions as a transcriptional corepressor for the ccdAB operon, repression also requires CcdB (By similarity). From Escherichia coli
   3303..3605    +  CDS            ccdB: CCDB_ECOLI - Also known as G, letB, letD. Experimental evidence at protein level: Swiss-Prot protein existence level 1. Toxic component of a type II toxin-antitoxin (TA) system, functioning in plasmid maintainence. Responsible for the post- segregational killing (PSK) of plasmid-free cells, also referred to as a plasmid addiction system. Half-life of over 2 hours. Cell killing by CcdB is accompanied by filamentation, defects in chromosome and plasmid segregation, defects in cell division, formation of anucleate cells, decreased DNA synthesis and plasmid loss. Interferes with the activity of DN
   3649..3773    -  protein_bind   attR2: mutant version of attR; recombination site for the Gateway® LR reaction LR Clonase™
   3784..4656    +  CDS            Nr3c1 (fragment): GCR_RAT - Also known as Grl. Experimental evidence at protein level: Swiss-Prot protein existence level 1. [Isoform A]: Has transcriptional activation and repression activity. Mediates glucocorticoid-induced apoptosis. Promotes accurate chromosome segregation during mitosis. May act as a tumor suppressor. May play a negative role in adipogenesis through the regulation of lipolytic and antilipogenic gene expression. From Rattus norvegicus (Rat).
   4675..4927    +  terminator     NOS terminator: nopaline synthase terminator and poly(A) signal
   4983..5005    -  protein_bind   lac operator (fragment): The lac repressor binds to the lac operator to inhibit transcription in E. coli. This inhibition can be relieved by adding lactose or isopropyl-β-D-thiogalactopyranoside (IPTG). lac repressor encoded by lacI
   5009..5039    -  promoter       lac promoter: promoter for the E. coli lac operon
   5054..5075    -  protein_bind   CAP binding site: CAP binding activates transcription in the presence of cAMP. E. coli catabolite activator protein
   5160..5334    -  polyA_signal   CaMV poly(A) signal: cauliflower mosaic virus polyadenylation signal
   5391..6183    -  CDS            NeoR/KanR (fragment): aminoglycoside phosphotransferase from Tn5; aph(3')-II (or nptII); confers resistance to neomycin, kanamycin, and G418 (Geneticin®)
   6251..6927    -  promoter       CaMV 35S promoter (enhanced): cauliflower mosaic virus 35S promoter with a duplicated enhancer region
   7122..7146    -  misc_feature   LB T-DNA repeat: left border repeat from nopaline C58 T-DNA
   7405..7428    +  promoter       Pc promoter (fragment): intI1 (promoter lies within the coding sequence); class 1 integron promoter
   7604..7660    +  CDS            GmR (fragment): gentamycin acetyltransferase; aacC1; confers resistance to gentamycin
   7671..8458    +  CDS            SmR (fragment): aminoglycoside adenylyltransferase (Murphy, 1985); aadA; confers resistance to spectinomycin and streptomycin
   8704..9292    +  rep_origin     ori: high-copy-number ColE1/pMB1/pBR322/pUC origin of replication
   9478..9618    -  misc_feature   bom: basis of mobility region from pBR322
   9720..9759    -  CDS            rop (fragment): Rop protein, which maintains plasmids at low copy number; rop
   9962..10156   -  rep_origin     pVS1 oriV: origin of replication for the Pseudomonas plasmid pVS1 (Heeb et al., 2000)
  10222..11295   -  CDS            pVS1 RepA: replication protein from the Pseudomonas plasmid pVS1 (Heeb et al., 2000)
  11724..12353   -  CDS            pVS1 StaA: stability protein from the Pseudomonas plasmid pVS1 (Heeb et al., 2000)
  12913..13314   -  CDS            Y4CG_SINFN (fragment): Protein inferred from homology: Swiss-Prot protein existence level 3. From Sinorhizobium fredii (strain NBRC 101917 / NGR234).
