[The description below was written by a language model from this plasmid's Addgene catalogue record and pLannotate feature annotations shown in this document.]
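Description:
pMpGWB413 is an empty Gateway destination binary vector for Agrobacterium-mediated plant transformation, built on the pMpGWB400 backbone and designed mainly for the liverwort Marchantia polymorpha, though it is also usable in other plants. The backbone outside the T-DNA carries a ColE1/pUC-type origin with a bom site for propagation in E. coli. The pVS1 oriV, RepA and StaA functions provide replication and stable maintenance in Agrobacterium. An aadA gene confers spectinomycin resistance for bacterial selection. Because the unrecombined Gateway cassette contains the toxic ccdB gene along with a chloramphenicol resistance gene, the empty vector is maintained in a ccdB-tolerant strain (DB3.1) under chloramphenicol and spectinomycin selection.

Two units lie between the nopaline-type right and left T-DNA borders. The expression unit consists of the MpEF1alpha promoter, which the catalogue entry lists but the feature table does not annotate; it presumably occupies the unannotated stretch upstream of attR1. This is followed by the attR1–CmR–ccdB–attR2 cassette, a fragment of the rat glucocorticoid receptor (Nr3c1) coding sequence, and the NOS terminator. An LR reaction with an entry clone replaces the cassette with a gene of interest, producing a C-terminal GR fusion under this promoter. Such GR fusions are commonly used to make a protein's nuclear activity inducible by glucocorticoids such as dexamethasone, which is especially useful for transcription factors. The second unit is the plant selection marker, an nptII gene driven by an enhanced CaMV 35S promoter with a CaMV polyadenylation signal, allowing selection of transformants with G418. The vector belongs to a series offering four alternative plant selection markers.
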