Addgene plasmid #68678: pMpGWB413
Purpose: (Empty Backbone) Gateway binary vector designed for transgenic research with Marchantia polymorpha as well as other plants
Depositing lab: Takayuki Kohchi. Depositing organization: Kyoto University, Graduate School of Biostudies. Publication: Development of Gateway Binary Vector Series with Four Different Selection Markers for the Liverwort Marchantia polymorpha. Ishizaki K, Nishihama R, Ueda M, Inoue K, Ishida S, Nishimura Y, Shikanai T, Kohchi T. PLoS One. 2015 Sep 25;10(9):e0138876. doi: 10.1371/journal.pone.0138876. eCollection 2015. PONE-D-15-25288 PubMed 26406247.
Backbone
  Vector backbone: pMpGWB400
  Backbone manufacturer: Kohchi Lab., Kyoto University
  Backbone size (bp): 9287
  Modifications to backbone: MpEF1alpha promoter and glucocorticoid receptor (GR) coding sequence are cloned upstream and downstream of the Gateway cassette, respectively.
  Vector type: Plant Expression
  Promoter: MpEF1alpha promoter
  Selectable markers: Neomycin (select with G418)
  Tag / fusion protein: Glucocorticoid receptor (GR) (C terminal on insert)
Growth in bacteria
  Bacterial resistance: Chloramphenicol and Spectinomycin, 25 & 50 μg/mL
  Growth temperature: 37°C
  Growth strain: DB3.1
  Copy number: High Copy
Gene/Insert
  Cloning method: Gateway Cloning
Resource information
  A portion of this plasmid was derived from a plasmid made by: The Gateway cassette was provided by Tsuyoshi Nakagawa at Shimane University, Japan.
Terms and licenses: Academic/Nonprofit Terms; Industry Terms: Not Available to Industry
How to cite: pMpGWB413 was a gift from Takayuki Kohchi (Addgene plasmid # 68678 ; http://n2t.net/addgene:68678 ; RRID:Addgene_68678)
