>Addgene plasmid #68678 | pMpGWB413 | addgene partial sequence | sequence record 128955 | ccdB-Fwd 5'-GCATGATGACCACCGATATG-3'
GGGAATATAAATGTCAGGCTCCCTTATACACAGCCAGTCTGCAGGTCGACCATAGTGACTGGATATGTTG
TGTTTTACAGTATTATGTAGTCTGTTTTTTATGCAAAATCTAATTTAATATATTGATATTTATATCATTT
TACGTTTCTCGTTCAGCTTTCTTGTACAAAGTGGTTGATAACAGCATGGCTAGTGAAGCTCGAAAAACAA
AGAAAAAAATCAAAGGGATTCAGCAAGCCACTGCAGGAGTCTCACAAGACACTTCGGAAAATCCTAACAA
AACAATAGTTCCTGCAGCATTACCACAGCTCACCCCTACCTTGGTGTCACTGCTGGAGGTGATTGAACCC
GAGGTGTTGTATGCAGGATATGATA
