>Addgene plasmid #68678 | pMpGWB413 | addgene partial sequence | sequence record 130281 | GW-5 5'-AATCTCGCCGGATCCTAACT-3'
AGTGTAAAGCCTGGGGTGCCTAATGCGGCCCCTCGAGGGGCCGCCATAGTGACTGGATATGTTGTGTTTT
ACAGTATTATGTAGTCTGTTTTTTATGCAAAATCTAATTTAATATATTGATATTTATATCATTTTACGTT
TCTCGTTCAGCTTTTTTGTACAAACTTGTTGATAACTCTAGTCAACCTTTCTGCAGGCACATCAATACTG
TTGAGGCAACACCCATAGAAGCACGGAACCAAGGAGCACCGACGTCCATAGCACACAGCCAACCTCGCTG
ACCTTCGACTCCTCTTCAAGTCAAGGATAGACAAATCTATCATGCAGGAAACTTACGAGGCACCTCCGCA
CCAGAGACCGAACTGAACACCTTACCGAGATAACAGGACTGACCAAAGTGGGATGTACTTGGCTAAAACG
AACCTAAAAAATCACTCGCTCGAGGCCCCAATCGACACCACGTAAAAGCTCCAGTCGGGTTTCAGGTCTA
GACAATCACAATATCGAGCAATCGTAACGACGTACAGAGACGAGGGCACAAGGCGCATACCAGAAGACAA
GATGCAGCTCTTCGATGTCGATGCTCTCCACGCAAGAGAGAAAGAAGTGAAAGGAACTCTAGGGTTGCGG
CGATCGATTTTAAGCCAGACGCTCCACTGCCTCCCAGCGAGCTTTGAGAG
